>Addgene plasmid #131851 | pmBanana-Hyg-CTCF-CtermNES-N1 | addgene full sequence | sequence record 267780 | Addgene NGS Result
TAGTTATTAATAGTAATCAATTACGGGGTCATTAGTTCATAGCCCATATATGGAGTTCCGCGTTACATAA
CTTACGGTAAATGGCCCGCCTGGCTGACCGCCCAACGACCCCCGCCCATTGACGTCAATAATGACGTATG
TTCCCATAGTAACGCCAATAGGGACTTTCCATTGACGTCAATGGGTGGAGTATTTACGGTAAACTGCCCA
CTTGGCAGTACATCAAGTGTATCATATGCCAAGTACGCCCCCTATTGACGTCAATGACGGTAAATGGCCC
GCCTGGCATTATGCCCAGTACATGACCTTATGGGACTTTCCTACTTGGCAGTACATCTACGTATTAGTCA
TCGCTATTACCATGGTGATGCGGTTTTGGCAGTACATCAATGGGCGTGGATAGCGGTTTGACTCACGGGG
ATTTCCAAGTCTCCACCCCATTGACGTCAATGGGAGTTTGTTTTGGCACCAAAATCAACGGGACTTTCCA
AAATGTCGTAACAACTCCGCCCCATTGACGCAAATGGGCGGTAGGCGTGTACGGTGGGAGGTCTATATAA
GCAGAGCTGGTTTAGTGAACCGTCAGATCCGCTAGCGCTACCGGACTCAGATCTCGAGCTCAAGCTTATG
TCTAAGAAAGAAGATTCCTCTGACAGTGAAAATGCTGAACCAGATCTGGACGACAATGAGGATGAGGAGG
AGCCTGCCGTAGAAATTGAACCTGAGCCAGAGCCTCAGCCTGTGACCCCAGCCCCACCACCCGCCAAGAA
GCGGAGAGGACGACCCCCTGGCAGAACCAACCAGCCCAAACAGAACCAGCCAACAGCTATCATTCAGGTT
GAAGACCAGAATACAGGTGCAATTGAGAACATTATAGTTGAAGTAAAAAAAGAGCCAGATGCTGAGCCCG
CAGAGGGAGAGGAAGAGGAGGCCCAGCCAGCTGCCACAGATGCCCCCAACGGAGACCTCACGCCCGAGAT
GATCCTCAGCATGATGGACCGGGGTACCAGCGGCAAGAAGAGCAAACGCGCTGGCCCAGATGGCGTAGAG
GGGGAAAATGGAGGAGAAACGCTGCCGCCGCTGGAACGCCTGACCCTGCCGGATCCACCGGTCGCCACCA
TGGTGAGCAAGGGCGAGGAGAATAACATGGCCGTCATCAAGGAGTTCATGCGCTTCAAGGTGCGCATGGA
GGGCTCCGTGAACGGCCACGAGTTCGAGATCGAGGGCGAGGGCGAGGGCCGCCCCTACGAGGGCACCCAG
ACCGCCAAGCTGAAGGTGACCAAGGGTGGCCCCCTGCCCTTCGCCTGGGACATCCTGTCCCCTCAGTTCT
GTTACGGCTCCAAGGCCTACGTGAAGCACCCCACTGGTATCCCCGACTACTTCAAGCTGTCCTTCCCCGA
GGGCTTCAAGTGGGAGCGCGTGATGAACTTCGAGGACGGCGGCGTGGTGACCGTGGCTCAGGACTCCTCC
CTGCAGGACGGCGAGTTCATCTACAAGGTGAAGCTGCGCGGCACCAACTTCCCCTCCGACGGCCCCGTAA
TGCAGAAGAAGACCATGGGCTGGGAGGCCTCCTCCGAGCGGATGTACCCCGAGGACGGCGCCCTGAAGGG
CGAGATCAAGATGAGGCTGAAGCTGAAGGACGGCGGCCACTACAGCGCCGAGACCAAGACCACCTACAAG
GCCAAGAAGCCCGTGCAGTTGCCCGGCGCCTACATAGCCGGCGAGAAGATCGACATCACCTCCCACAATG
AGGACTACACTATCGTGGAATTGTACGAGCGCGCCGAGGGCCGCCACTCCACCGGCGGCATGGACGAGCT
GTACAAGTAGCGGCCGCGACTCTAGATCATAATCAGCCATACCACATTTGTAGAGGTTTTACTTGCTTTA
AAAAACCTCCCACACCTCCCCCTGAACCTGAAACATAAAATGAATGCAATTGTTGTTGTTAACTTGTTTA
TTGCAGCTTATAATGGTTACAAATAAAGCAATAGCATCACAAATTTCACAAATAAAGCATTTTTTTCACT
GCATTCTAGTTGTGGTTTGTCCAAACTCATCAATGTATCTTAAGGCGTAAATTGTAAGCGTTAATATTTT
GTTAAAATTCGCGTTAAATTTTTGTTAAATCAGCTCATTTTTTAACCAATAGGCCGAAATCGGCAAAATC
CCTTATAAATCAAAAGAATAGACCGAGATAGGGT
[37 nt withheld, positions 2205-2241]
AAAGAACGTGGACTCCAACGTCAAAGG
[49 nt withheld, positions 2269-2317]
T
[91 nt withheld, positions 2319-2409]
G
[124 nt withheld, positions 2411-2534]
CAGGTGGCACTTTTCGGGGAAATGTGCGCGGAACCCCTATTTGTTTATTTTTCTAAATACATTCAAATAT
GTATCCGCTCATGAGACAATAACCCTGATAAATGCTTCAATAATATTGAAAAAGGAAGAGTCCTGAGGCG
GAAAGAACCAGCTGTGGAATGTGTGTCAGTTAGGGTGTGGAAAGTCCCCAGGCTCCCCAGCAGGCAGAAG
TATGCAAAGCATGCATCTCAATTAGTCAGCAACCAGGTGTGGAAAGTCCCCAGGCTCCCCAGCAGGCAGA
AGTATGCAAAGCATGCATCTCAATTAGTCAGCAACCATAGTCCCGCCCCTAACTCCGCCCATCCCGCCCC
TAACTCCGCCCAGTTCCGCCCATTCTCCGCCCCATGGCTGACTAATTTTTTTTATTTATGCAGAGGCCGA
GGCCGCCTCGGCCTCTGAGCTATTCCAGAAGTAGTGAGGAGGCTTTTTTGGAGGCCTAGGCTTTTGCAAA
GATCGATATGAAAAAGCCTGAACTCACCGCGACGTCTGTCGAGAAGTTTCTGATCGAAAAGTTCGACAGC
GTCTCCGACCTGATGCAGCTCTCGGAGGGCGAAGAATCTCGTGCTTTCAGCTTCGATGTAGGAGGGCGTG
GATATGTCCTGCGGGTAAATAGCTGCGCCGATGGTTTCTACAAAGATCGTTATGTTTATCGGCACTTTGC
ATCGGCCGCGCTCCCGATTCCGGAAGTGCTTGACATTGGGGAATTCAGCGAGAGCCTGACCTATTGCATC
TCCCGCCGTGCACAGGGTGTCACGTTGCAAGACCTGCCTGAAACCGAACTGCCCGCTGTTCTGCAGCCGG
TCGCGGAGGCCATGGATGCGATCGCTGCGGCCGATCTTAGCCAGACGAGCGGGTTCGGCCCATTCGGACC
GCAAGGAATCGGTCAATACACTACATGGCGTGATTTCATATGCGCGATTGCTGATCCCCATGTGTATCAC
TGGCAAACTGTGATGGACGACACCGTCAGTGCGTCCGTCGCGCAGGCTCTCGATGAGCTGATGCTTTGGG
CCGAGGACTGCCCCGAAGTCCGGCACCTCGTGCACGCGGATTTCGGCTCCAACAATGTCCTGACGGACAA
TGGCCGCATAACAGCGGTCATTGACTGGAGCGAGGCGATGTTCGGGGATTCCCAATACGAGGTCGCCAAC
ATCTTCTTCTGGAGGCCGTGGTTGGCTTGTATGGAGCAGCAGACGCGCTACTTCGAGCGGAGGCATCCGG
AGCTTGCAGGATCGCCGCGGCTCCGGGCGTATATGCTCCGCATTGGTCTTGACCAACTCTATCAGAGCTT
GGTTGACGGCAATTTCGATGATGCAGCTTGGGCGCAGGGTCGATGCGACGCAATCGTCCGATCCGGAGCC
GGGACTGTCGGGCGTACACAAATCGCCCGCAGAAGCGCGGCCGTCTGGACCGATGGCTGTGTAGAAGTAC
TCGCCGATAGTGGAAACCGACGCCCCAGCACTCGTCCGAGGGCAAAGGAATAGAGTTCTAGAGGATCATA
ATCAGCCATACCACATTTGTAGAGGTTTTACTTGCTTTAAAAAACCTCCCACACCTCCCCCTGAACCTGA
AACATAAAATGAATGCAATTGTTGTTGTTAACTTGTTTATTGCAGCTTATAATGGTTACAAATAAAGCAA
TAGCATCACAAATTTCACAAATAAAGCATTTTTTTCACTGCCTCGCGATCCACAACCATGGCGAAAGGGC
CTCGTGATACGCCTATTTTTATAGGTTAATGTCATGATAATAATGGTTTCTTAGACGTCAGGTGGCACTT
TTCGGGGAAATGTGCGCGGAACCCCTATTTGTTTATTTTTCTAAATACATTCAAATATGTATCCGCTCAT
GAGACAATAACCCTGATAAATGCTTCAATAATATTGAAAAAGGAAGAGTATGAGTATTCAACATTTCCGT
GTCGCCCTTATTCCCTTTTTTGCGGCATTTTGCCTTCCTGTTTTTGCTCACCCAGAAACGCTGGTGAAAG
TAAAAGATGCTGAAGATCAGTTGGGTGCACGAGTGGGTTACATCGAACTGGATCTCAACAGCGGTAAGAT
CCTTGAGAGTTTTCGCCCCGAAGAACGTTTTCCAATGATGAGCACTTTTAAAGTTCTGCTATGTGGCGCG
GTATTATCCCGTGTTGACGCCGGGCAAGAGCAACTCGGTCGCCGCATACACTATTCTCAGAATGACTTGG
TTGAGTACTCACCAGTCACAGAAAAGCATCTTACGGATGGCATGACAGTAAGAGAATTATGCAGTGCTGC
CATAACCATGAGTGATAACACTGCGGCCAACTTACTTCTGACAACGATCGGAGGACCGAAGGAGCTAACC
GCTTTTTTGCACAACATGGGGGATCATGTAACTCGCCTTGATCGTTGGGAACCGGAGCTGAATGAAGCCA
TACCAAACGACGAGCGTGACACCACGATGCCTGTAGCAATGGCAACAACGTTGCGCAAACTATTAACTGG
CGAACTACTTACTCTAGCTTCCCGGCAACAATTAATAGACTGGATGGAGGCGGATAAAGTTGCAGGACCA
CTTCTGCGCTCGGCCCTTCCGGCTGGCTGGTTTATTGCTGATAAATCTGGAGCCGGTGAGCGTGGGTCTC
GCGGTATCATTGCAGCACTGGGGCCAGATGGTAAGCCCTCCCGTATCGTAGTTATCTACACGACGGGGAG
TCAGGCAACTATGGATGAACGAAATAGACAGATCGCTGAGATAGGTGCCTCACTGATTAAGCATTGGTAA
GGCGCGCCAGGCCCTGCCATAGCCTCAGGTTACTCATATATACTTTAGATTGATTTAAAACTTCATTTTT
AATTTAAAAGGATCTAGGTGAAGATCCTTTTTGATAATCTCATGACCAAAATCCCTTAACGTGAGTTTTC
GTTCCACTGAGCGTCAGACCCCGTAGAAAAGATCAAAGGATCTTCTTGAGATCCTTTTTTTCTGCGCGTA
ATCTGCTGCTTGCAAACAAAAAAACCACCGCTACCAGCGGTGGTTTGTTTGCCGGATCAAGAGCTACCAA
CTCTTTTTCCGAAGGTAACTGGCTTCAGCAGAGCGCAGATACCAAATACTGTTCTTCTAGTGTAGCCGTA
GTTAGGCCACCACTTCAAGAACTCTGTAGCACCGCCTACATACCTCGCTCTGCTAATCCTGTTACCAGTG
GCTGCTGCCAGTGGCGATAAGTCGTGTCTTACCGGGTTGGACTCAAGACGATAGTTACCGGATAAGGCGC
AGCGGTCGGGCTGAACGGGGGGTTCGTGCACACAGCCCAGCTTGGAGCGAACGACCTACACCGAACTGAG
ATACCTACAGCGTGAGCTATGAGAAAGCGCCACGCTTCCCGAAGGGAGAAAGGCGGACAGGTATCCGGTA
AGCGGCAGGGTCGGAACAGGAGAGCGCACGAGGGAGCTTCCAGGGGGAAACGCCTGGTATCTTTATAGTC
CTGTCGGGTTTCGCCACCTCTGACTTGAGCGTCGATTTTTGTGATGCTCGTCAGGGGGGCGGAGCCTATG
GAAAAACGCCAGCAACGCGGCCTTTTTACGGTTCCTGGCCTTTTGCTGGCCTTTTGCTCACATGTTCTTT
CCTGCGTTATCCCCTGATTCTGTGGATAACCGTATTACCGCCATGCAT
Features (pLannotate 1.2.2; 16 found; start..end, strand, type, name):
     61..364     +  enhancer       CMV enhancer: human cytomegalovirus immediate early enhancer
    365..568     +  promoter       CMV promoter: human cytomegalovirus (CMV) immediate early promoter
    591..627     +  misc_feature   MCS (fragment): multiple cloning site
    640..1002    +  CDS            CTCF (fragment): CTCF_CHICK - Experimental evidence at protein level: Swiss-Prot protein existence level 1. Acts as both a transcriptional activator and repressor of the MYC gene. From Gallus gallus (Chicken).
   1120..1830    +  CDS            mBanana: yellow monomeric derivative of DsRed fluorescent protein mammalian codon-optimized
   1845..1928    +  CDS            large T antigen (fragment): large T antigen from SV40 (simian virus 40)
   1951..2072    +  polyA_signal   SV40 poly(A) signal: SV40 polyadenylation signal
   2106..2534    -  rep_origin     f1 ori (sequence partly withheld): f1 bacteriophage origin of replication; arrow indicates direction of (+) strand synthesis
   2561..2665    +  promoter       AmpR promoter: bla
   2667..3024    +  promoter       SV40 promoter: SV40 enhancer and early promoter
   3032..4057    +  CDS            HygR: aminoglycoside phosphotransferase from E. coli; aph(4)-Ia; confers resistance to hygromycin
   4068..4151    +  CDS            large T antigen (fragment): large T antigen from SV40 (simian virus 40)
   4174..4255    +  polyA_signal   SV40 poly(A) signal: SV40 polyadenylation signal
   4369..4473    +  promoter       AmpR promoter: bla
   4474..5334    +  CDS            AmpR: β-lactamase; bla; confers resistance to ampicillin, carbenicillin, and related antibiotics
   5520..6108    +  rep_origin     ori: high-copy-number ColE1/pMB1/pBR322/pUC origin of replication
