[The description below was written by a language model from this plasmid's Addgene catalogue record and pLannotate feature annotations shown in this document.]
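Description:
pmBanana-Hyg-CTCF-CtermNES-N1 is a 6.2 kb mammalian expression plasmid built on the pAcGFP-Hyg-N1 backbone, an N1-style vector in which the inserted coding sequence is placed upstream of, and fused in frame to, a fluorescent protein. It is propagated in E. coli as a high-copy plasmid through a ColE1/pUC-type origin with ampicillin selection (AmpR, β-lactamase), and it also carries an f1 phage origin. For selection of transfected mammalian cells, an SV40 enhancer/early promoter drives a hygromycin resistance gene (HygR) terminated by an SV40 polyadenylation signal.

The expression cassette uses the human cytomegalovirus immediate early enhancer and promoter, followed by remnants of the multiple cloning site and the insert: the C-terminal region of human CTCF (amino acids 577–728) linked to the nuclear export signal of the HIV Rev protein. This is fused at its C-terminus to mBanana, a yellow monomeric DsRed derivative, and the transcript ends at an SV40 poly(A) signal. The automated annotation labels the CTCF segment by its match to the chicken orthologue, but the catalogue entry records the insert as human; the NES itself is not separately annotated and presumably lies in the unannotated stretch between the CTCF fragment and mBanana. The short "large T antigen" fragments flagged next to each poly(A) signal are most likely incidental matches within the SV40 sequence surrounding those signals.

The construct expresses a fluorescently trackable CTCF C-terminal fragment that the export signal is intended to direct out of the nucleus. The associated study concerns cytoplasmic mislocalisation of CTCF by mutant NPM1 in acute myeloid leukaemia.
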