Addgene plasmid #131851: pmBanana-Hyg-CTCF-CtermNES-N1
Purpose: Expresses the [C-terminus of human CTCF (a.a. 577-728)]-mBanana with a nuclear export signal in mammalian cells
Depositing lab: Mark Minden. Depositing organization: University Health Network. Publication: NPM1c impedes CTCF functions through cytoplasmic mislocalization in acute myeloid leukemia. Wang AJ, Han Y, Jia N, Chen P, Minden MD. Leukemia. 2020 May;34(5):1278-1290. doi: 10.1038/s41375-019-0681-8. Epub 2019 Dec 12. PubMed 31831844.
Backbone
  Vector backbone: pAcGFP-Hyg-N1
  Modifications to backbone: None
  Vector type: Mammalian Expression
  Selectable markers: Hygromycin
Growth in bacteria
  Bacterial resistance: Ampicillin, 100 μg/mL
  Growth temperature: 37°C
  Growth strain: DH5alpha
  Copy number: High Copy
Gene/Insert
  Gene/Insert name: CTCF
  Species: H. sapiens (human)
  Mutation: the C-terminus of CTCF is linked to HIV-Rev protein NES
  Entrez Gene: CTCF (a.k.a. CFAP108, FAP108, MRD21)
  Tag / fusion protein: mBanana (C terminal on backbone)
Terms and licenses: Academic/Nonprofit Terms; Industry Terms: Not Available to Industry
How to cite: pmBanana-Hyg-CTCF-CtermNES-N1 was a gift from Mark Minden (Addgene plasmid # 131851 ; http://n2t.net/addgene:131851 ; RRID:Addgene_131851)
